>Addgene plasmid #173993 | pGL3-noSV40-humanEC1.45_p300peak1-2_3XCoordinatorMutant#5-6-7 | addgene full sequence | sequence record 341706 | Addgene NGS Result
CATTCCGGTACTGTTGGTAAAGCCACCATGGAAGACGCCAAAAACATAAAGAAAGGCCCGGCGCCATTCT
ATCCGCTGGAAGATGGAACCGCTGGAGAGCAACTGCATAAGGCTATGAAGAGATACGCCCTGGTTCCTGG
AACAATTGCTTTTACAGATGCACATATCGAGGTGGACATCACTTACGCTGAGTACTTCGAAATGTCCGTT
CGGTTGGCAGAAGCTATGAAACGATATGGGCTGAATACAAATCACAGAATCGTCGTATGCAGTGAAAACT
CTCTTCAATTCTTTATGCCGGTGTTGGGCGCGTTATTTATCGGAGTTGCAGTTGCGCCCGCGAACGACAT
TTATAATGAACGTGAATTGCTCAACAGTATGGGCATTTCGCAGCCTACCGTGGTGTTCGTTTCCAAAAAG
GGGTTGCAAAAAATTTTGAACGTGCAAAAAAAGCTCCCAATCATCCAAAAAATTATTATCATGGATTCTA
AAACGGATTACCAGGGATTTCAGTCGATGTACACGTTCGTCACATCTCATCTACCTCCCGGTTTTAATGA
ATACGATTTTGTGCCAGAGTCCTTCGATAGGGACAAGACAATTGCACTGATCATGAACTCCTCTGGATCT
ACTGGTCTGCCTAAAGGTGTCGCTCTGCCTCATAGAACTGCCTGCGTGAGATTCTCGCATGCCAGAGATC
CTATTTTTGGCAATCAAATCATTCCGGATACTGCGATTTTAAGTGTTGTTCCATTCCATCACGGTTTTGG
AATGTTTACTACACTCGGATATTTGATATGTGGATTTCGAGTCGTCTTAATGTATAGATTTGAAGAAGAG
CTGTTTCTGAGGAGCCTTCAGGATTACAAGATTCAAAGTGCGCTGCTGGTGCCAACCCTATTCTCCTTCT
TCGCCAAAAGCACTCTGATTGACAAATACGATTTATCTAATTTACACGAAATTGCTTCTGGTGGCGCTCC
CCTCTCTAAGGAAGTCGGGGAAGCGGTTGCCAAGAGGTTCCATCTGCCAGGTATCAGGCAAGGATATGGG
CTCACTGAGACTACATCAGCTATTCTGATTACACCCGAGGGGGATGATAAACCGGGCGCGGTCGGTAAAG
TTGTTCCATTTTTTGAAGCGAAGGTTGTGGATCTGGATACCGGGAAAACGCTGGGCGTTAATCAAAGAGG
CGAACTGTGTGTGAGAGGTCCTATGATTATGTCCGGTTATGTAAACAATCCGGAAGCGACCAACGCCTTG
ATTGACAAGGATGGATGGCTACATTCTGGAGACATAGCTTACTGGGACGAAGACGAACACTTCTTCATCG
TTGACCGCCTGAAGTCTCTGATTAAGTACAAAGGCTATCAGGTGGCTCCCGCTGAATTGGAATCCATCTT
GCTCCAACACCCCAACATCTTCGACGCAGGTGTCGCAGGTCTTCCCGACGATGACGCCGGTGAACTTCCC
GCCGCCGTTGTTGTTTTGGAGCACGGAAAGACGATGACGGAAAAAGAGATCGTGGATTACGTCGCCAGTC
AAGTAACAACCGCGAAAAAGTTGCGCGGAGGAGTTGTGTTTGTGGACGAAGTACCGAAAGGTCTTACCGG
AAAACTCGACGCAAGAAAAATCAGAGAGATCCTCATAAAGGCCAAGAAGGGCGGAAAGATCGCCGTGTAA
TTCTAGAGTCGGGGCGGCCGGCCGCTTCGAGCAGACATGATAAGATACATTGATGAGTTTGGACAAACCA
CAACTAGAATGCAGTGAAAAAAATGCTTTATTTGTGAAATTTGTGATGCTATTGCTTTATTTGTAACCAT
TATAAGCTGCAATAAACAAGTTAACAACAACAATTGCATTCATTTTATGTTTCAGGTTCAGGGGGAGGTG
TGGGAGGTTTTTTAAAGCAAGTAAAACCTCTACAAATGTGGTAAAATCGATAAGGATCTGGATCCGTCGA
CCGATGCCCTTGAGAGCCTTCAACCCAGTCAGCTCCTTCCGGTGGGCGCGGGGCATGACTATCGTCGCCG
CACTTATGACTGTCTTCTTTATCATGCAACTCGTAGGACAGGTGCCGGCAGCGCTCTTCCGCTTCCTCGC
TCACTGACTCGCTGCGCTCGGTCGTTCGGCTGCGGCGAGCGGTATCAGCTCACTCAAAGGCGGTAATACG
GTTATCCACAGAATCAGGGGATAACGCAGGAAAGAACATGTGAGCAAAAGGCCAGCAAAAGGCCAGGAAC
CGTAAAAAGGCCGCGTTGCTGGCGTTTTTCCATAGGCTCCGCCCCCCTGACGAGCATCACAAAAATCGAC
GCTCAAGTCAGAGGTGGCGAAACCCGACAGGACTATAAAGATACCAGGCGTTTCCCCCTGGAAGCTCCCT
CGTGCGCTCTCCTGTTCCGACCCTGCCGCTTACCGGATACCTGTCCGCCTTTCTCCCTTCGGGAAGCGTG
GCGCTTTCTCATAGCTCACGCTGTAGGTATCTCAGTTCGGTGTAGGTCGTTCGCTCCAAGCTGGGCTGTG
TGCACGAACCCCCCGTTCAGCCCGACCGCTGCGCCTTATCCGGTAACTATCGTCTTGAGTCCAACCCGGT
AAGACACGACTTATCGCCACTGGCAGCAGCCACTGGTAACAGGATTAGCAGAGCGAGGTATGTAGGCGGT
GCTACAGAGTTCTTGAAGTGGTGGCCTAACTACGGCTACACTAGAAGAACAGTATTTGGTATCTGCGCTC
TGCTGAAGCCAGTTACCTTCGGAAAAAGAGTTGGTAGCTCTTGATCCGGCAAACAAACCACCGCTGGTAG
CGGTGGTTTTTTTGTTTGCAAGCAGCAGATTACGCGCAGAAAAAAAGGATCTCAAGAAGATCCTTTGATC
TTTTCTACGGGGTCTGACGCTCAGTGGAACGAAAACTCACGTTAAGGGATTTTGGTCATGAGATTATCAA
AAAGGATCTTCACCTAGATCCTTTTAAATTAAAAATGAAGTTTTAAATCAATCTAAAGTATATATGAGTA
AACTTGGTCTGACAGTTACCAATGCTTAATCAGTGAGGCACCTATCTCAGCGATCTGTCTATTTCGTTCA
TCCATAGTTGCCTGACTCCCCGTCGTGTAGATAACTACGATACGGGAGGGCTTACCATCTGGCCCCAGTG
CTGCAATGATACCGCGAGACCCACGCTCACCGGCTCCAGATTTATCAGCAATAAACCAGCCAGCCGGAAG
GGCCGAGCGCAGAAGTGGTCCTGCAACTTTATCCGCCTCCATCCAGTCTATTAATTGTTGCCGGGAAGCT
AGAGTAAGTAGTTCGCCAGTTAATAGTTTGCGCAACGTTGTTGCCATTGCTACAGGCATCGTGGTGTCAC
GCTCGTCGTTTGGTATGGCTTCATTCAGCTCCGGTTCCCAACGATCAAGGCGAGTTACATGATCCCCCAT
GTTGTGCAAAAAAGCGGTTAGCTCCTTCGGTCCTCCGATCGTTGTCAGAAGTAAGTTGGCCGCAGTGTTA
TCACTCATGGTTATGGCAGCACTGCATAATTCTCTTACTGTCATGCCATCCGTAAGATGCTTTTCTGTGA
CTGGTGAGTACTCAACCAAGTCATTCTGAGAATAGTGTATGCGGCGACCGAGTTGCTCTTGCCCGGCGTC
AATACGGGATAATACCGCGCCACATAGCAGAACTTTAAAAGTGCTCATCATTGGAAAACGTTCTTCGGGG
CGAAAACTCTCAAGGATCTTACCGCTGTTGAGATCCAGTTCGATGTAACCCACTCGTGCACCCAACTGAT
CTTCAGCATCTTTTACTTTCACCAGCGTTTCTGGGTGAGCAAAAACAGGAAGGCAAAATGCCGCAAAAAA
GGGAATAAGGGCGACACGGAAATGTTGAATACTCATACTCTTCCTTTTTCAATATTATTGAAGCATTTAT
CAGGGTTATTGTCTCATGAGCGGATACATATTTGAATGTATTTAGAAAAATAAACAAATAGGGGTTCCGC
GCACATTTCCCCGAAAAGTGCCACCTG
[124 nt withheld, positions 4018-4141]
C
[91 nt withheld, positions 4143-4233]
A
[49 nt withheld, positions 4235-4283]
CCTTTGACGTTGGAGTCCACGTTCTTT
[37 nt withheld, positions 4311-4347]
ACCCTATCTCGGTCTATTCTTTTGATTTATAAGGGATTTTGCCGATTTCGGCCTATTGGTTAAAAAATGA
GCTGATTTAACAAAAATTTAACGCGAATTTTAACAAAATATTAACGCTTACAATTTGCCATTCGCCATTC
AGGCTGCGCAACTGTTGGGAAGGGCGATCGGTGCGGGCCTCTTCGCTATTACGCCAGCCCAAGCTACCAT
GATAAGTAAGTAATATTAAGGTACGGGAGGTACTTGGAGCGGCCGCAATAAAATATCTTTATTTTCATTA
CATCTGTGTGTTGGTTTTTTGTGTGAATCGATAGTACTAACATACGCTCTCCATCAAAACAAAACGAAAC
AAAACAAACTAGCAAAATAGGCTGTCCCCAGTGCAAGTGCAGGTGCCAGAACATTTCTCTATCGATAGGT
ACCGAGCTCTTATTTAAGCAGCTGAATTTGAGGTAATTAGTTACAGCTGCAATAGGTAAATTGACATTAA
ATAATATACTTGACGTTAGGCTTCTTTACTGTAACTCACTTCTGGATGGCATGTTGTTGTCTGTTTTTAC
CTTTCTCCTTCCCCCCCCCCCAGTTGATCTATTAGGAAATAGAGAACTATCTTCATTTCTGCTCCTTCTT
CCAGGCTTGAATCTACACAACAGGCCACTCCCCAAAATTCCTCTGCTTAATTTAGAGAGCAGGTTTCAGG
GATTCACCTGGGAACAACAGCAGCAGGCACCTGACTCATATTCCTGGCGGAGAGGAAGGGAGGCCATGTA
GCTGCTCTTCCGTGGACGCGGATGCTTCCTGCCTCATAGCCGGGTCGCCTCCGCGCTAACCCCGTTGAAC
CTTGCAACCAGCCCCTCTAGAGTGTGGAAGAAAGGAGCATCGACCCAGCCTCAGGTTTCACTTCTGTTCT
AGTTTATCTATCTAACTTAGACCACATGTCTGTGCTTTCAGAAAATTTTCCCATTTTTGAATCACTAACA
GTACCCTTTATTCTTACTACTGCCAGGGATTCACTATTTTTAAACAGCTTTATTGTCATTTCAGTAGGAT
TTGGGGAAGAAAAGGAAGCGAATACATGTGTTCAATCCGTCATGTTGACTTGAAACTGCTGTTTTAAACT
GCTCTCTTTCTACGTATTTGATTCCTTTTGCTCTACCCATCCCCATGTGCCTCTACTTGTCAAGTATTGG
GAGATTATATAGGTTTCTTGTGTTTGTTGTGGTGATCAAAGTTTCTTGGGGCAGCGCCCTCATTATCTGT
CAGGCCTGGCTTCTATGATTGAGAACAGGTGCAGCCAAGCCTTTGCTCTCCCTACCACTTCTGTCTGTCA
AATAGAAAGCAGGAGGGAGCTTTTCTGTGGGATCTTTCCTTTCCTCTCAATTCTCTTTGCTGGAGAGCTC
TCCAGGATATTGGCAAGGATCTGAATTTGTGGCGCTAGCAGAGAAGCCCGAGTGAGTAACCAACTGTCCC
CAATTGTATTAGCCTTTTAAATAAAGGATTCCCAGCAAACATTCAGAAGAAACCATATGCCTTCCAGGGA
TAGGCAGCTGGAAGAGAGGGAAGAGATTAATACAGAAAAAAGCTATAGGCCATCCCGATCCTATTCTTCA
GTTCCTTTATTGGAGGCATTAAGTTTTATTTTATTAACTTCTTTCTTGCCCTTCAAAAGTTGAGGGTGCT
CACTCCAGGGCTTGTGGATATCTGCCCCAGAGAACCTCAGTGCAAAGGTTTGAAATCATGCTCAACTGTG
GCCGGAAGGATTGGGAGAGATCAGTGCTTGATTAACTTTTGCTCAATATTGGCCGGCCTCAGTTCCTGCA
GGAGAATTAATCTGTAGGTTCGAGTAAATTTTGGATCTCGGCGGATATTGAGCACATTGAGCCCACCCAG
ACCACCAAGATTTTGCAATCCTTTTCCTCACATTTAAATGGTACAAATGAATTCATTCCTCCTTACTCAG
TGAACAGAATAACTCTACCTCAAGGTTTTTCTCATATAGCATTCACTTGATTTTGCCTTCTTTTCCAAGA
AAGTATAGATTCGTTGGGGCAAGGAGATCTGCGATCTGCATCTCAATTAGTCAGCAACCATAGTCCCGCC
CCTAACTCCGCCCATCCCGCCCCTAACTCCGCCCAGTTCCGCCCATTCTCCGCCCCATCGCTGACTAATT
TTTTTTATTTATGCAGAGGCCGAGGCCGCCTCGGCCTCTGAGCTATTCCAGAAGTAGTGAGGAGGCTTTT
TTGGAGGCCTAGGCTTTTGCAAAAAGCTTGG
Features (pLannotate 1.2.2; 12 found; start..end, strand, type, name):
     28..1680    +  CDS            luciferase: firefly luciferase; luc+; enhanced luc+ version of the luciferase gene
   1721..1842    -  polyA_signal   SV40 poly(A) signal: SV40 polyadenylation signal
   1865..1933    -  CDS            large T antigen (fragment): large T antigen from SV40 (simian virus 40)
   1955..2087    +  CDS            TcR (fragment): tetracycline efflux protein; tet; confers resistance to tetracycline
   2267..2855    -  rep_origin     ori: high-copy-number ColE1/pMB1/pBR322/pUC origin of replication
   3026..3886    -  CDS            AmpR: β-lactamase; bla; confers resistance to ampicillin, carbenicillin, and related antibiotics
   3887..3991    -  promoter       AmpR promoter: bla
   4018..4446    +  rep_origin     f1 ori (sequence partly withheld): f1 bacteriophage origin of replication; arrow indicates direction of (+) strand synthesis
   4478..4545    -  CDS            lacZα (fragment): LacZα fragment of β-galactosidase; lacZ fragment
   4604..4652    +  polyA_signal   poly(A) signal: synthetic polyadenylation signal
   4666..4757    +  misc_feature   pause site: RNA polymerase II transcriptional pause signal from the human α2 globin gene
   6414..6610    +  promoter       SV40 promoter: SV40 early promoter
