[The description below was written by a language model from this plasmid's Addgene catalogue record and pLannotate feature annotations shown in this document.]
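Description:
pGL3-noSV40-humanEC1.45_p300peak1-2_3XCoordinatorMutant#5-6-7 is a firefly luciferase enhancer reporter built on Promega's pGL3-Promoter backbone, intended for transient transfection into mammalian cells. It is maintained in E. coli as a high-copy plasmid through a ColE1/pUC-type origin and selected with ampicillin via the β-lactamase gene and its bla promoter. An f1 origin is also present. The short annotated fragments of lacZα, the tetracycline resistance gene and SV40 large T antigen are backbone remnants rather than functional genes.

The insert is a roughly 1.6 kb human sequence comprising p300 peaks 1 and 2 of EC1.45, an enhancer cluster associated with SOX9, in which three Coordinator motifs (numbers 5, 6 and 7) have been mutated. The feature table does not annotate the insert itself, but the unannotated stretch between the upstream pause site and the SV40 promoter matches its recorded size. That would place it immediately 5′ of the SV40 early promoter, which drives the luc+ luciferase coding sequence and is followed by the SV40 late polyadenylation signal. The synthetic poly(A) signal and the α2-globin transcriptional pause site upstream of the insert limit read-through from the backbone, so luciferase output mainly reflects enhancer-dependent activation of the promoter. The "noSV40" in the name is not explained in the record; both the catalogue entry and the annotation show that the SV40 promoter is present.

The associated publication concerns long-range enhancers in human neural crest and a craniofacial disorder. This mutant is presumably compared with the corresponding wild-type enhancer reporter to test how the Coordinator motifs contribute to enhancer activity.
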