Addgene plasmid #173993: pGL3-noSV40-humanEC1.45_p300peak1-2_3XCoordinatorMutant#5-6-7
Purpose: Firefly luciferase enhancer reporter plasmid.
Depositing lab: Joanna Wysocka. Depositing organization: Stanford University. Publication: Loss of Extreme Long-Range Enhancers in Human Neural Crest Drives a Craniofacial Disorder. Long HK, Osterwalder M, Welsh IC, Hansen K, Davies JOJ, Liu YE, Koska M, Adams AT, Aho R, Arora N, Ikeda K, Williams RM, Sauka-Spengler T, Porteus MH, Mohun T, Dickel DE, Swigut T, Hughes JR, Higgs DR, Visel A, Selleri L, Wysocka J. Cell Stem Cell. 2020 Nov 5;27(5):765-783.e14. doi: 10.1016/j.stem.2020.09.001. Epub 2020 Sep 28. PubMed 32991838.
Backbone
  Vector backbone: pGL3-Promoter, GenBank: U47298.2
  Backbone manufacturer: Promega
  Backbone size w/o insert (bp): 5016
  Vector type: Luciferase
Growth in bacteria
  Bacterial resistance: Ampicillin, 100 μg/mL
  Growth temperature: 37°C
  Growth strain: DH5alpha
  Copy number: High Copy
Gene/Insert
  Gene/Insert name: p300 peak 1 and peak 2 from SOX9 enhancer cluster EC1.45 with Coordinator motifs #5, #6 and #7 mutated
  Species: H. sapiens (human)
  Insert size (bp): 1602
  Mutation: 3X Coordinator motif mutation #5-6-7
  Promoter: SV40 promoter
  Cloning method: Restriction Enzyme; 5′ cloning site unknown (unknown if destroyed)
  Sequencing primers: 5′ CGCTCTCCATCAAAACAAAACG; 3′ GAGTTAGGGGCGGGATGG
Terms and licenses: Academic/Nonprofit Terms; Industry Terms: Not Available to Industry
How to cite: pGL3-noSV40-humanEC1.45_p300peak1-2_3XCoordinatorMutant#5-6-7 was a gift from Joanna Wysocka (Addgene plasmid # 173993 ; http://n2t.net/addgene:173993 ; RRID:Addgene_173993)
